Addgene plasmid #206820: pJethlpAmScarletKm
Purpose: Template for hlpA-mScarlet-I amplification associated with kanamycin resistance gene
Depositing lab: Virginie Libante. Depositing organization: Universite de Lorraine. Publication: A modular genetic toolbox for precise gene regulation and multi-color imaging in streptococci. Mignolet J, Schmid A, Staub J, van der Meer JR, Veening JW, Libante V. Microlife. 2026 Feb 26;7:uqag006. doi: 10.1093/femsml/uqag006. eCollection 2026. PubMed 41834799.
Backbone
  Vector backbone: ClonepJetPCR
  Backbone manufacturer: Thermo Scientific
  Backbone size w/o insert (bp): 2978
  Vector type: Synthetic Biology
  Selectable markers: Kanamycin
Growth in bacteria
  Bacterial resistance: Ampicillin, 100 μg/mL
  Growth temperature: 37°C
  Growth strain: DH5alpha
  Copy number: High Copy
Gene/Insert
  Gene/Insert name: hlpA
  Species: Streptococcus pneumoniae
  Insert size (bp): 2564
  Tag / fusion protein: mScarlet (C terminal on insert)
  Cloning method: Ligation Independent Cloning
  Sequencing primers: 5′ T7 promoter; 3′ M13-R(-46)
Resource information
  A portion of this plasmid was derived from a plasmid made by: Jan-Willem Veening Département de microbiologie fondamentale (DMF), Université de Lausanne
Terms and licenses: Academic/Nonprofit Terms; Industry Terms: Not Available to Industry
Depositor comments: APH(3')-IIIa gene under its own promoter is placed downstream of hlpA-mScarlet-I gene ; Please visit https://doi.org/10.1101/2025.05.10.653270 for bioRxiv preprint.
How to cite: pJethlpAmScarletKm was a gift from Virginie Libante (Addgene plasmid # 206820 ; http://n2t.net/addgene:206820 ; RRID:Addgene_206820)
