[The description below was written by a language model from this plasmid's Addgene catalogue record and pLannotate feature annotations shown in this document.]
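Description:
pJethlpAmScarletKm is a high-copy E. coli cloning plasmid built on the Thermo Scientific CloneJET (pJET) PCR-cloning backbone and classed as a synthetic biology vector. It is maintained through a ColE1/pUC-type origin and selected with ampicillin via the bla gene and its own promoter. The remaining backbone features are typical of pJET: a T7 promoter flanking the cloning site, and a lac UV5 promoter with a CAP site driving the eco47IR lethal gene. This gene appears only as a fragment because the insert disrupts it, which is how the backbone selects for recombinant clones.

The insert carries hlpA from Streptococcus pneumoniae, which encodes the abundant histone-like DNA-binding protein HU. The annotation software matched it to the Streptococcus mutans homologue, but the catalogue gives the species as pneumococcus. hlpA is fused at its C terminus to mScarlet-I, a rapidly maturing monomeric red fluorescent protein. Downstream lies the aminoglycoside phosphotransferase gene aphA-3, also called APH(3')-IIIa, expressed from its own promoter and conferring kanamycin resistance. Short fragments annotated as satA and cat flank the kanamycin marker and look like remnants of earlier cassettes rather than functional genes. The record does not identify a promoter for the hlpA fusion.

The plasmid is not meant to be an expression vector. Its stated purpose is to serve as a PCR template for amplifying the hlpA-mScarlet-I cassette linked to the kanamycin marker. It belongs to a modular toolbox for gene regulation and multi-colour imaging in streptococci, where such a fusion would be expected to label the nucleoid red, with kanamycin selecting for cells that have acquired it. The sequenced record is 5,239 nt, somewhat shorter than the sum of the listed backbone and insert sizes.
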