Features (pLannotate 1.2.2; 13 found; start..end, strand, type, name):
    305..323     +  promoter       T7 promoter: promoter for bacteriophage T7 RNA polymerase
    373..645     +  CDS            hup: DBH_STRMU - Also known as hlpA. Experimental evidence at protein level: Swiss-Prot protein existence level 1. Histone-like DNA-binding protein which is capable of wrapping DNA to stabilize it, and thus to prevent its denaturation under extreme environmental conditions. Seems also to act as a fortuitous virulence factor in delayed sequelae by binding to heparan sulfate-proteoglycans in the extracellular matrix of target organs and acting as a nidus for in situ immune complex formation. From Streptococcus mutans serotype c (strain ATCC 700610 / UA159).
    703..1377    +  CDS            mScarlet-I: mScarlet-I is a basic (constitutively fluorescent) red fluorescent protein published in 2016, derived from synthetic construct. It is reported to be a rapidly-maturing monomer with moderate acid sensitivity.
   1387..1488    +  CDS            satA (fragment): STA_BACSU - Also known as yyaR. Experimental evidence at protein level: Swiss-Prot protein existence level 1. Involved in resistance to streptothricin, a broad-spectrum antibiotic produced by streptomycetes. Detoxifies streptothricin via acetylation of the beta amino group of the first beta-lysyl moiety of streptothricin. From Bacillus subtilis (strain 168).
   1584..2378    +  CDS            KanR: aminoglycoside phosphotransferase; aphA-3; confers resistance to kanamycin
   2557..2640    +  CDS            cat (fragment): CAT1_STAAU - Experimental evidence at transcript level: Swiss-Prot protein existence level 2. This enzyme is an effector of chloramphenicol resistance in bacteria. From Staphylococcus aureus.
   2638..3018    -  CDS            eco47IR (fragment): T2E7_ECOLX - Protein predicted: Swiss-Prot protein existence level 4. Recognizes the double-stranded sequence GGWCC and cleaves after G-1. From Escherichia coli.
   3071..3101    -  promoter       lac UV5 promoter: E. coli lac promoter with an "up" mutation
   3116..3137    -  protein_bind   CAP binding site: CAP binding activates transcription in the presence of cAMP. E. coli catabolite activator protein
   3162..3245    -  CDS            lacI (fragment): lac repressor; lacI; The lac repressor binds to the lac operator to inhibit transcription in E. coli. This inhibition can be relieved by adding lactose or isopropyl-β-D-thiogalactopyranoside (IPTG).
   3428..4016    -  rep_origin     ori: high-copy-number ColE1/pMB1/pBR322/pUC origin of replication
   4187..5047    -  CDS            AmpR: β-lactamase; bla; confers resistance to ampicillin, carbenicillin, and related antibiotics
   5048..5152    -  promoter       AmpR promoter: bla
>Addgene plasmid #206820 | pJethlpAmScarletKm | addgene full sequence | sequence record 422131 | Addgene NGS Result
GCCCCTGCAGCCGAATTATATTATTTTTGCCAAATAATTTTTAACAAAAGCTCTGAAGTCTTCTTCATTT
AAATTCTTAGATGATACTTCATCTGGAAAATTGTCCCAATTAGTAGCATCACGCTGTGAGTAAGTTCTAA
ACCATTTTTTTATTGTTGTATTATCTCTAATCTTACTACTCGATGAGTTTTCGGTATTATCTCTATTTTT
AACTTGGAGCAGGTTCCATTCATTGTTTTTTTCATCATAGTGAATAAAATCAACTGCTTTAACACTTGTG
CCTGAACACCATATCCATCCGGCGTAATACGACTCACTATAGGGAGAGCGGCCGCCAGATCTTCCGGATG
GCTCGAGTTTTTCAGCAAGATCATGGCAAACAAACAAGATTTGATCGCTAAAGTAGCAGAAGCTACAGAA
TTGACTAAGAAAGACTCAGCAGCAGCAGTTGAAGCTGTATTTGCAGCAGTAGCTGACTATCTTGCAGCTG
GTGAAAAAGTTCAATTGATCGGTTTTGGTAACTTTGAAGTTCGTGAGCGTGCAGAACGTAAAGGTCGCAA
CCCACAAACTGGTAAAGAAATGACAATTGCAGCTTCTAAAGTACCAGCATTCAAAGCTGGTAAAGCTCTT
AAAGACGCTGTTAAAGGATCCGGATCTGGTGGAGAAGCTGCAGCTAAAGGATCAGTGAGTAAAGGCGAAG
CTGTAATAAAGGAGTTCATGAGATTTAAAGTACACATGGAGGGGTCAATGAACGGTCATGAATTTGAAAT
TGAGGGAGAGGGAGAGGGAAGACCGTATGAGGGTACGCAAACCGCCAAATTGAAGGTAACGAAGGGGGGA
CCTCTTCCTTTTTCATGGGACATTCTTAGCCCGCAGTTCATGTATGGGAGCCGAGCATTTATTAAGCACC
CAGCGGACATACCAGATTATTACAAACAATCTTTCCCTGAAGGTTTCAAGTGGGAGAGAGTTATGAACTT
TGAGGACGGAGGAGCTGTAACAGTGACCCAAGATACTTCACTAGAGGACGGGACTCTTATTTACAAAGTC
AAACTACGAGGAACGAACTTTCCGCCTGACGGCCCTGTTATGCAGAAAAAGACTATGGGCTGGGAAGCCT
CTACGGAGCGCCTATACCCAGAGGATGGTGTTTTGAAAGGTGACATTAAAATGGCACTTCGCCTAAAGGA
CGGAGGCCGATACCTAGCAGATTTTAAAACAACGTATAAAGCTAAGAAACCTGTACAAATGCCAGGAGCA
TATAATGTTGATCGAAAATTAGATATTACTTCTCATAACGAGGACTACACAGTGGTTGAACAATATGAAC
GTAGCGAAGGTCGTCATTCAACTGGGGGCATGGACGAACTATATAAATAATAAGAATTCTATCATAATTG
TGGTTTCAAAATCGGCTCCGTCGATACTATGTTATACGCCAACTTTGAAAACAACTTTGAAAAAGCTGTT
TTCTGGTATTTAAGGTTTTAGAATGCAAGGAACAGTGAATTGGAGTTCGTCTTGTTATAATTAGCTTCTT
GGGGTATCTTTAAATACTGTAGAAAAGAGGAAGGAAATAATAAATGGCTAAAATGAGAATATCACCGGAA
TTGAAAAAACTGATCGAAAAATACCGCTGCGTAAAAGATACGGAAGGAATGTCTCCTGCTAAGGTATATA
AGCTGGTGGGAGAAAATGAAAACCTATATTTAAAAATGACGGACAGCCGGTATAAAGGGACCACCTATGC
TGTGGAACGGGAAAAGGACATGATGCTATGGCTGGAAGGAAAGCTGCCTGTTCCAAAGGTCCTGCACTTT
GAACGGCATGATGGCTGGAGCAATCTGCTCATGAGTGAGGCCGATGGCGTCCTTTGCTCGGAAGAGTATG
AAGATGAACAAAGCCCTGAAAAGATTATCGAGCTGTATGCGGAGTGCATCAGGCTCTTTCACTCCATCGA
CATATCGGATTGTCCCTATACGAATAGCTTAGACAGCCGCTTAGCCGAATTGGATTACTTACTGAATAAC
GATCTGGCCGATGTGGATTGCGAAAACTGGGAAGAAGACACTCCATTTAAAGATCCGCGCGAGCTGTATG
ATTTTTTAAAGACGGAAAAGCCCGAAGAGGAACTTGTCTTTTCCCACGGCGACCTGGGAGACAGCAACAT
CTTTGTGAAAGATGGCAAAGTAAGTGGCTTTATTGATCTTGGGAGAAGCGGCAGGGCGGACAAGTGGTAT
GACATTGCCTTCTGCGTCCGGTCGATCAGGGAGGATATCGGGGAAGAACAGTATGTCGAGCTATTTTTTG
ACTTACTGGGGATCAAGCCTGATTGGGAGAAAATAAAATATTATATTTTACTGGATGAATTGTTTTAGTA
CCTAGATTTAGATGTCTAAAAAGCAAAAACAAGATCCAGAAAGGATCTTGTTTTTTCTAGAACTATAGCT
AGCAGCCTATGGAGTTGTAAACTGTACAACACTTTTTATAAGCTCTCTCAATCGAATAGCTACCTGCTCT
GCAAATTCTAATGAGCACTAGTAGGAGGCATATCAAATGAACTTTAATAAAATTGATTTAGACAATTGGA
AGAGAAAAGAGATATTTAATCATTATTTGAACCAACAAACGACTTTATCTTTCTAGAAGATCTCCTACAA
TATTCTCAGCTGCCATGGAAAATCGATGTTCTTCTTTTATTCTCTCAAGATTTTCAGGCTGTATATTAAA
ACTTATATTAAGAACTATGCTAACCACCTCATCAGGAACCGTTGTAGGTGGCGTGGGTTTTCTTGGCAAT
CGACTCTCATGAAAACTACGAGCTAAATATTCAATATGTTCCTCTTGACCAACTTTATTCTGCATTTTTT
TTGAACGAGGTTTAGAGCAAGCTTCAGGAAACTGAGACAGGAATTTTATTAAAAATTTAAATTTTGAAGA
AAGTTCAGGGTTAATAGCATCCATTTTTTGCTTTGCAAGTTCCTCAGCATTCTTAACAAAAGACGTCTCT
TTTGACATGTTTAAAGTTTAAACCTCCTGTGTGAAATTATTATCCGCTCATAATTCCACACATTATACGA
GCCGGAAGCATAAAGTGTAAAGCCTGGGGTGCCTAATGAGTGAGCTAACTCACATTAATTGCGTTGCGCT
CACTGCCAATTGCTTTCCAGTCGGGAAACCTGTCGTGCCAGCTGCATTAATGAATCGGCCAACGCGCGGG
GAGAGGCGGTTTGCGTATTGGGCGCTCTTCCGCTTCCTCGCTCACTGACTCGCTGCGCTCGGTCGTTCGG
CTGCGGCGAGCGGTATCAGCTCACTCAAAGGCGGTAATACGGTTATCCACAGAATCAGGGGATAACGCAG
GAAAGAACATGTGAGCAAAAGGCCAGCAAAAGGCCAGGAACCGTAAAAAGGCCGCGTTGCTGGCGTTTTT
CCATAGGCTCCGCCCCCCTGACGAGCATCACAAAAATCGACGCTCAAGTCAGAGGTGGCGAAACCCGACA
GGACTATAAAGATACCAGGCGTTTCCCCCTGGAAGCTCCCTCGTGCGCTCTCCTGTTCCGACCCTGCCGC
TTACCGGATACCTGTCCGCCTTTCTCCCTTCGGGAAGCGTGGCGCTTTCTCATAGCTCACGCTGTAGGTA
TCTCAGTTCGGTGTAGGTCGTTCGCTCCAAGCTGGGCTGTGTGCACGAACCCCCCGTTCAGCCCGACCGC
TGCGCCTTATCCGGTAACTATCGTCTTGAGTCCAACCCGGTAAGACACGACTTATCGCCACTGGCAGCAG
CCACTGGTAACAGGATTAGCAGAGCGAGGTATGTAGGCGGTGCTACAGAGTTCTTGAAGTGGTGGCCTAA
CTACGGCTACACTAGAAGAACAGTATTTGGTATCTGCGCTCTGCTGAAGCCAGTTACCTTCGGAAAAAGA
GTTGGTAGCTCTTGATCCGGCAAACAAACCACCGCTGGTAGCGGTGGTTTTTTTGTTTGCAAGCAGCAGA
TTACGCGCAGAAAAAAAGGATCTCAAGAAGATCCTTTGATCTTTTCTACGGGGTCTGACGCTCAGTGGAA
CGAAAACTCACGTTAAGGGATTTTGGTCATGAGATTATCAAAAAGGATCTTCACCTAGATCCTTTTAAAT
TAAAAATGAAGTTTTAAATCAATCTAAAGTATATATGAGTAAACTTGGTCTGACAGTTACCAATGCTTAA
TCAGTGAGGCACCTATCTCAGCGATCTGTCTATTTCGTTCATCCATAGTTGCCTGACTCCCCGTCGTGTA
GATAACTACGATACGGGAGGGCTTACCATCTGGCCCCAGTGCTGCAATGATACCGCGAGACCCACGCTCA
CCGGCTCCAGATTTATCAGCAATAAACCAGCCAGCCGGAAGGGCCGAGCGCAGAAGTGGTCCTGCAACTT
TATCCGCCTCCATCCAGTCTATTAATTGTTGCCGGGAAGCTAGAGTAAGTAGTTCGCCAGTTAATAGTTT
GCGCAACGTTGTTGCCATTGCTACAGGCATCGTGGTGTCACGCTCGTCGTTTGGTATGGCTTCATTCAGC
TCCGGTTCCCAACGATCAAGGCGAGTTACATGATCCCCCATGTTGTGCAAAAAAGCGGTTAGCTCCTTCG
GTCCTCCGATCGTTGTCAGAAGTAAGTTGGCCGCAGTGTTATCACTCATGGTTATGGCAGCACTGCATAA
TTCTCTTACTGTCATGCCATCCGTAAGATGCTTTTCTGTGACTGGTGAGTACTCAACCAAGTCATTCTGA
GAATAGTGTATGCGGCGACCGAGTTGCTCTTGCCCGGCGTCAATACGGGATAATACCGCGCCACATAGCA
GAACTTTAAAAGTGCTCATCATTGGAAAACGTTCTTCGGGGCGAAAACTCTCAAGGATCTTACCGCTGTT
GAGATCCAGTTCGATGTAACCCACTCGTGCACCCAACTGATCTTCAGCATCTTTTACTTTCACCAGCGTT
TCTGGGTGAGCAAAAACAGGAAGGCAAAATGCCGCAAAAAAGGGAATAAGGGCGACACGGAAATGTTGAA
TACTCATACTCTTCCTTTTTCAATATTATTGAAGCATTTATCAGGGTTATTGTCTCATGAGCGGATACAT
ATTTGAATGTATTTAGAAAAATAAACAAATAGGGGTTCCGCGCACATTTCCCCGAAAAGTGCCACCTGAC
GTCTAAGAAACCATTATTATCATGACATTAACCTATAAAAATAGGCGTATCACGAGGCC
